Addgene plasmid #192377: LLP734_L2pV1_1I_OCS-rLUC_F-NOS-FlpO
Purpose: To test if the NOS promoter can drive the Flp recomhinase in order to remove the OCS terminator and increase circuit output.
Depositing lab: Ryan Lister. Depositing organization: University of Western Australia. Publication: Synthetic memory circuits for stable cell reprogramming in plants. Lloyd JPB, Ly F, Gong P, Pflueger J, Swain T, Pflueger C, Fourie E, Khan MA, Kidd BN, Lister R. Nat Biotechnol. 2022 Jul 4. pii: 10.1038/s41587-022-01383-2. doi: 10.1038/s41587-022-01383-2. PubMed 35788565.
Backbone
  Vector backbone: pAGM4673
  Backbone manufacturer: Sylvestre Marillonnet
  Vector type: Plant Expression, Synthetic Biology
Growth in bacteria
  Bacterial resistance: Kanamycin, 50 μg/mL
  Growth temperature: 30°C
  Growth strain: DH5alpha
  Copy number: Unknown
Gene/Insert
  Gene/Insert name: Act2::FRT-OCS-FRT::Rluc
  Species: Renilla reniformis
  Tag / fusion protein: PEST (C terminal on insert)
  Cloning method: Restriction Enzyme; 5′ cloning site unknown (unknown if destroyed)
Terms and licenses: Academic/Nonprofit Terms; Industry Terms: Not Available to Industry
Depositor comments: Other genes: TCTP1::Fluc, NOS::FlpO
How to cite: LLP734_L2pV1_1I_OCS-rLUC_F-NOS-FlpO was a gift from Ryan Lister (Addgene plasmid # 192377 ; http://n2t.net/addgene:192377 ; RRID:Addgene_192377)
