[The description below was written by a language model from this plasmid's Addgene catalogue record and pLannotate feature annotations shown in this document.]
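Description:
LLP734_L2pV1_1I_OCS-rLUC_F-NOS-FlpO is an 11.7 kb plant expression and synthetic biology construct built in pAGM4673, a binary T-DNA vector. The backbone carries left and right nopaline-type T-DNA border repeats, the broad-host-range incP oriV with its trfA replication protein gene, and a ColE1/pUC-type origin, so it has the elements for replication in both E. coli and Agrobacterium. Selection in bacteria is by kanamycin resistance (aphA-3 expressed from the bla promoter).

Between the borders sit three transcription units that together form a recombinase-gated reporter circuit. In the first, recorded as Act2::FRT-OCS-FRT::Rluc, an OCS terminator flanked by two minimal FRT sites is placed within a split TMV Ω leader, upstream of a Renilla luciferase coding sequence that contains the potato IV2 intron. This reporter ends in a C-terminal PEST degradation tag, which the annotation matches to a DREB2A fragment, and is followed by a CaMV poly(A) signal. The Act2 promoter itself is not annotated in the feature table. The second unit, listed by the depositor as TCTP1::Fluc, encodes firefly luciferase with the gene 7 terminator and presumably serves as a normalising reference, although the record does not state this. The third unit uses the NOS promoter and a TMV Ω leader to drive FlpO, which is also interrupted by an IV2 intron and terminated by a CaMV poly(A) signal.

The blocking terminator should keep Renilla output low until Flp excises it by recombining the two FRT sites. The stated purpose is to test whether NOS-driven Flp can remove the OCS terminator and thereby raise circuit output, as part of work on synthetic memory circuits in plants.
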