Features (pLannotate 1.2.2; 24 found; start..end, strand, type, name):
    824..844     +  misc_feature   TMV Ω (fragment): translational enhancer from the tobacco mosaic virus 5'-leader sequence (Gallie et al., 1988)
    845..878     +  protein_bind   FRT (minimal): supports FLP-mediated excision but not integration (Turan and Bode, 2011) FLP recombinase from the Saccharomyces cerevisiae 2μ plasmid
    879..1586    +  terminator     OCS terminator: octopine synthase terminator
   1587..1620    +  protein_bind   FRT (minimal): supports FLP-mediated excision but not integration (Turan and Bode, 2011) FLP recombinase from the Saccharomyces cerevisiae 2μ plasmid
   1621..1655    +  misc_feature   TMV Ω (fragment): translational enhancer from the tobacco mosaic virus 5'-leader sequence (Gallie et al., 1988)
   1687..1875    +  intron         IV2 intron: modified second intron of the potato ST-LS1 gene (Vancanneyt et al., 1990)
   1873..2778    +  CDS            LUCI_RENRE: Experimental evidence at protein level: Swiss-Prot protein existence level 1. Upon binding the substrate, the enzyme catalyzes an oxygenation, producing a very short-lived hydroperoxide that cyclizes into a dioxetanone structure, which collapses, releasing a CO(2) molecule. The spontaneous breakdown of the dioxetanone releases the energy (about 50 kcal/mole) that is necessary to generate the excited state of the coelenteramide product, which is the singlet form of the monoanion. In vivo the product undergoes the process of nonradiative energy transfer to an accessory protein, a green fluoresce
   2785..2859    +  CDS            DREB2A (fragment): DRE2A_ARATH - Also known as ERF045. Experimental evidence at protein level: Swiss-Prot protein existence level 1. Transcriptional activator that binds specifically to the DNA sequence 5'-[AG]CCGAC-3'. Binding to the C-repeat/DRE element mediates high salinity- and dehydration-inducible transcription. From Arabidopsis thaliana (Mouse-ear cress).
   2903..3077    +  polyA_signal   CaMV poly(A) signal: cauliflower mosaic virus polyadenylation signal
   3465..5114    +  CDS            LUCI_PHOPY: Experimental evidence at protein level: Swiss-Prot protein existence level 1. Produces green light with a wavelength of 562 nm. From Photinus pyralis (Common eastern firefly) (Lampyris pyralis).
   5137..5337    +  terminator     gene 7 terminator: transcription terminator for octopine-type Ti plasmid gene 7
   5438..5617    +  promoter       NOS promoter: nopaline synthase promoter
   5653..5708    +  misc_feature   TMV Ω: translational enhancer from the tobacco mosaic virus 5'-leader sequence (Gallie et al., 1988)
   5710..6420    +  CDS            FLPo (fragment): nuclear-targeted site-specific recombinase FLPo is a mouse codon-optimized fusion between the SV40 nuclear localization signal and a thermostable version of the Saccharomyces cerevisiae site-specific recombinase FLP. Recombination occurs at FRT sequences.
   6420..6608    +  intron         IV2 intron: modified second intron of the potato ST-LS1 gene (Vancanneyt et al., 1990)
   6606..7197    +  CDS            FLPo (fragment): nuclear-targeted site-specific recombinase FLPo is a mouse codon-optimized fusion between the SV40 nuclear localization signal and a thermostable version of the Saccharomyces cerevisiae site-specific recombinase FLP. Recombination occurs at FRT sequences.
   7232..7406    +  polyA_signal   CaMV poly(A) signal: cauliflower mosaic virus polyadenylation signal
   7469..7493    +  misc_feature   RB T-DNA repeat: right border repeat from nopaline C58 T-DNA
   7590..8221    +  rep_origin     oriV: incP origin of replication
   8312..8416    +  promoter       AmpR promoter: bla
   8417..9211    +  CDS            KanR: aminoglycoside phosphotransferase; aphA-3; confers resistance to kanamycin
   9382..9970    +  rep_origin     ori: high-copy-number ColE1/pMB1/pBR322/pUC origin of replication
  10306..11451   +  CDS            trfA: TRFA_ECOLX - Experimental evidence at protein level: Swiss-Prot protein existence level 1. Also involved in plasmid copy number control, promoting intermolecular coupling of protein bound iterons at oriV, which inhibits replication initiation. From Escherichia coli.
  11600..11624   +  misc_feature   LB T-DNA repeat: left border repeat from nopaline C58 T-DNA
>Addgene plasmid #192377 | LLP734_L2pV1_1I_OCS-rLUC_F-NOS-FlpO | addgene full sequence | sequence record 377961 | Addgene NGS Result
GTGCCGAATTCGGATCCGGAGTCGACAAAATTTAGAACGAACTTAATTATGATCTCAAATACATTGATAC
ATATCTCATCTAGATCTAGGTTATCATTATGTAAGAAAGTTTTGACGAATATGGCACGACAAAATGGCTA
GACTCGATGTAATTGGTATCTCAACTCAACATTATACTTATACCAAACATTAGTTAGACAAAATTTAAAC
AACTATTTTTTATGTATGCAAGAGTCAGCATATGTATAATTGATTCAGAATCGTTTTGACGAGTTCGGAT
GTAGTAGTAGCCATTATTTAATGTACATACTAATCGTGAATAGTGAATATGATGAAACATTGTATCTTAT
TGTATAAATATCCATAAACACATCATGAAAGACACTTTCTTTCACGGTCTGAATTAATTATGATACAATT
CTAATAGAAAACGAATTAAATTACGTTGAATTGTATGAAATCTAATTGAACAAGCCAACCACGACGACGA
CTAACGTTGCCTGGATTGACTCGGTTTAAGTTAACCACTAAAAAAACGGAGCTGTCATGTAACACGCGGA
TCGAGCAGGTCACAGTCATGAAGCCATCAAAGCAAAAGAACTAATCCAAGGGCTGAGATGATTAATTAGT
TTAAAAATTAGTTAACACGAGGGAAAAGGCTGTCTGACAGCCAGGTCACGTTATCTTTACCTGTGGTCGA
AATGATTCGTGTCTGTCGATTTTAATTATTTTTTTGAAAGGCCGAAAATAAAGTTGTAAGAGATAAACCC
GCCTATATAAATTCATATATTTTCCTCTCCGCTTTGAATACTGTATTTTTACAACAATTACCAACAACAA
CAAAGAAGTTCCTATTCTCTAGAAAGTATAGGAACTTCCTGCTTTAATGAGATATGCGAGAAGCCTATGA
TCGCATGATATTTGCTTTCAATTCTGTTGTGCACGTTGTAAAAAACCTGAGCATGTGTAGCTCAGATCCT
TACCGCCGGTTTCGGTTCATTCTAATGAATATATCACCCGTTACTATCGTATTTTTATGAATAATATTCT
CCGTTCAATTTACTGATTGTACCCTACTACTTATATGTACAATATTAAAATGAAAACAATATATTGTGCT
GAATAGGTTTATAGCGACATCTATGATAGAGCGCCACAATAACAAACAATTGCGTTTTATTATTACAAAT
CCAATTTTAAAAAAAGCGGCAGAACCGGTCAAACCTAAAAGACTGATTACATAAATCTTATTCAAATTTC
AAAAGTGCCCCAGGGGCTAGTATCTACGACACACCGAGCGGCGAACTAATAACGCTCACTGAAGGGAACT
CCGGTTCCCCGCCGGCGCGCATGGGTGAGATTCCTTGAAGTTGAGTATTGGCCGTCCGCTCTACCGAAAG
TTACGGGCACCATTCAACCCGGTCCAGCACGGCGGCCGGGTAACCGACTTGCTGCCCCGAGAATTATGCA
GCATTTTTTTGGTGTATGTGGGCCCCAAATGAAGTGCAGGTCAAACCTTGACAGTGACGACAAATCGTTG
GGCGGGTCCAGGGCGAATTTTGCGACAACATGTCGAGGCTCAGCAGGAAGTTCCTATTCTCTAGAAAGTA
TAGGAACTTCCAACAAACAACATTACAATTACTATTTACAATTACAATGACTTCAAAGGTGTATGATCCT
GAGCAGGTAAGTTTCTGCTTCTACCTTTGATATATATATAATAATTATCATTAATTAGTAGTAATATAAT
ATTTCAAATATTTTTTTCAAAATAAAAGAATGTAGTATATAGCAATTGCTTTTCTGTAGTTTATAAGTGT
GTATATTTTAATTTATAACTTTTCTAATATATGACCAAAATTTGTTGATGTGCAGAGAAAAAGAATGATA
ACTGGTCCACAATGGTGGGCAAGATGTAAACAGATGAACGTGCTTGATTCTTTCATTAATTACTACGATT
CAGAAAAGCACGCTGAGAATGCAGTTATCTTTCTTCACGGAAACGCTGCATCTTCATATTTGTGGAGACA
TGTTGTGCCTCACATTGAACCAGTGGCTAGGTGTATTATCCCAGATCTTATCGGAATGGGAAAGTCTGGT
AAATCTGGAAATGGTTCTTACAGACTTTTGGATCATTATAAGTACCTCACAGCTTGGTTCGAACTTCTCA
ACTTACCTAAGAAGATTATTTTCGTTGGACACGATTGGGGTGCTTGCTTGGCATTCCATTACTCATACGA
ACACCAAGATAAGATCAAAGCTATAGTTCATGCAGAGAGTGTTGTGGATGTGATAGAATCTTGGGATGAG
TGGCCAGATATTGAAGAGGATATTGCTTTGATCAAGTCTGAAGAGGGAGAAAAGATGGTTCTCGAAAATA
ACTTTTTCGTGGAAACTATGCTTCCTTCAAAGATTATGAGAAAATTGGAACCAGAAGAGTTTGCTGCATA
TCTCGAACCTTTCAAGGAAAAAGGAGAGGTTAGAAGGCCAACACTCAGTTGGCCTAGGGAAATACCATTA
GTTAAGGGAGGTAAACCTGATGTTGTGCAGATCGTGAGAAATTATAACGCTTACCTTAGGGCATCAGATG
ATTTGCCTAAGATGTTCATCGAGTCAGATCCAGGATTTTTCAGTAATGCTATAGTTGAAGGTGCAAAGAA
ATTTCCAAACACCGAGTTCGTTAAGGTGAAAGGATTGCATTTCTCACAAGAAGATGCTCCTGATGAGATG
GGAAAGTATATTAAGTCTTTTGTTGAAAGAGTGCTCAAAAACGAGCAGGGTTCTCGATCTGATGCTTCTG
AAGTAACGTCAACAAGCTCCCAGTCTGAGGTATGCACAGTGGAAACGCCAGGTTGTGTTGGTTCTTAAGC
TTCTCTAGCTAGAGTCGATCGACAAGCTCGAGTTTCTCCATAATAATGTGTGAGTAGTTCCCAGATAAGG
GAATTAGGGTTCCTATAGGGTTTCGCTCATGTGTTGAGCATATAAGAAACCCTTAGTATGTATTTGTATT
TGTAAAATACTTCTATCAATAAAATTTCTAATTCCTAAAACCAAAATCCAGTACTAAAATCCAGATCGCT
GCAAGAATTCAAGCTTGGAGCCAACACTCGAATCCCCACCCGTTGGACCAAACCCGGCTCATTAAGCGTC
GGTTCAGATTTATTTCCTTTATTTAAAAAAAAGGAAAGGGTAAAAAATAGAAAATTGGAAACAGTTAAAG
CCCAAAATTGTAATTTACCGAGAATTGTAAATTTACCTGAAAACCCTACGCTATAGTTTCGACTATAAAT
ACCAAACTTAGGACCTCACTTCAGAATCCCCTCGTCGCTGCGTCTCTCTCCCGCAACCTTCGATTTTCGT
TTATTCGCATCCATCGGAGAGAGAAAACAATCAATAAGCGACCTACTACAAACAAGTAAGTAAGAGAAAA
ACCAAAAGAAGAAGAGAAACAACAAGAAGAAGTAATGGAGGACGCCAAAAACATAAAGAAAGGCCCGGCG
CCATTCTATCCTCTAGAGGATGGAACCGCTGGAGAGCAACTGCATAAGGCTATGAAGAGATACGCCCTGG
TTCCTGGAACAATTGCTTTTACAGATGCACATATCGAGGTGAACATCACGTACGCGGAATACTTCGAAAT
GTCCGTTCGGTTGGCAGAAGCTATGAAACGATATGGGCTGAATACAAATCACAGAATCGTCGTATGCAGT
GAAAACTCTCTTCAATTCTTTATGCCGGTGTTGGGCGCGTTATTTATCGGAGTTGCAGTTGCGCCCGCGA
ACGACATTTATAATGAACGTGAATTGCTCAACAGTATGAACATTTCGCAGCCTACCGTAGTGTTTGTTTC
CAAAAAGGGGTTGCAAAAAATTTTGAACGTGCAAAAAAAATTACCAATAATCCAGAAAATTATTATCATG
GATTCTAAAACGGATTACCAGGGATTTCAGTCGATGTACACGTTCGTCACATCTCATCTACCTCCCGGTT
TTAATGAATACGATTTTGTACCAGAGTCCTTTGATCGTGACAAAACAATTGCACTGATAATGAATTCCTC
TGGATCTACTGGGTTACCTAAGGGTGTGGCCCTTCCGCATAGAACTGCCTGCGTCAGATTCTCGCATGCC
AGAGATCCTATTTTTGGCAATCAAATCATTCCGGATACTGCGATTTTAAGTGTTGTTCCATTCCATCACG
GTTTTGGAATGTTTACTACACTCGGATATTTGATATGTGGATTTCGAGTCGTCTTAATGTATAGATTTGA
AGAAGAGCTGTTTTTACGATCCCTTCAGGATTACAAAATTCAAAGTGCGTTGCTAGTACCAACCCTATTT
TCATTCTTCGCCAAAAGCACTCTGATTGACAAATACGATTTATCTAATTTACACGAAATTGCTTCTGGGG
GCGCACCTCTTTCGAAAGAAGTCGGGGAAGCGGTTGCAAAACGCTTCCATCTTCCAGGGATACGACAAGG
ATATGGGCTCACTGAGACTACATCAGCTATTCTGATTACACCCGAGGGGGATGATAAACCGGGCGCGGTC
GGTAAAGTTGTTCCATTTTTTGAAGCGAAGGTTGTGGATCTGGATACCGGGAAAACGCTGGGCGTTAATC
AGAGAGGCGAATTATGTGTCAGAGGACCTATGATTATGTCCGGTTATGTAAACAATCCGGAAGCGACCAA
CGCCTTGATTGACAAGGATGGATGGCTACATTCTGGAGACATAGCTTACTGGGACGAGGACGAACACTTC
TTCATAGTTGACCGCTTGAAGTCTTTAATTAAATACAAAGGATATCAGGTGGCCCCCGCTGAATTGGAAT
CGATATTGTTACAACACCCCAACATCTTCGACGCGGGCGTGGCAGGTCTGCCCGACGATGACGCCGGTGA
ACTTCCCGCCGCCGTTGTTGTTTTGGAGCACGGAAAGACGATGACGGAAAAAGAGATCGTGGATTACGTC
GCCAGTCAAGTAACAACCGCGAAAAAGTTGCGCGGAGGAGTTGTGTTTGTGGACGAAGTACCGAAAGGTC
TTACCGGAAAACTCGACGCAAGAAAAATCAGAGAGATCCTCATAAAGGCCAAGAAGGGCGGAAAGTCCAA
ATTGTAAGCTTGATCCCCCGTCGACAGCTAGCTATATCATCAATTTATGTATTACACATAATATCGCACT
CAGTCTTTCATCTACGGCAATGTACCAGCTGATATAATCAGTTATTGAAATATTTCTGAATTTAAACTTG
CATCAATAAATTTATGTTTTTGCTTGGACTATAATACCTGACTTGTTATTTTATCAATAAATATTTAAAC
TATATTTCTTTCAAGATCGCTACTAGAATTCGAGCTCGGAGAGCGGAGAATTAAGGGAGTCACGTTATGA
CCCCCGCCGATGACGCGGGACAAGCCGTTTTACGTTTGGAACTGACAGAACCGCAACGTTGAAGGAGCCA
CTCAGCCGCGGGTTTCTGGAGTTTAATGAGCTAAGCACATACGTCAGAAACCATTATTGCGCGTTCAAAA
GTCGCCTAAGGTCACTATCAGCTAGCAAATATTTCTTGTCAAAAATGCTCCACTGACGTTCCATAAATTC
CCCTCGGTATCCAATTAGAGTCTCATATTCACTCTCATACTGTATTTTTACAACAATTACCAACAACAAC
AAACAACAAACAACATTACAATTACTATTTACAATTACAATGGCTCCTAAGAAGAAGAGGAAGGTGATGA
GCCAGTTCGACATCCTGTGCAAGACCCCCCCCAAGGTGCTGGTGCGGCAGTTCGTGGAGAGATTCGAGAG
GCCCAGCGGCGAGAAGATCGCCAGCTGTGCCGCCGAGCTGACCTACCTGTGCTGGATGATCACCCACAAC
GGCACCGCCATCAAGAGGGCCACCTTCATGAGCTACAACACCATCATCAGCAACAGCCTGAGCTTCGACA
TCGTGAACAAGAGCCTGCAGTTCAAGTACAAGACCCAGAAGGCCACCATCCTGGAGGCCAGCCTGAAGAA
GCTGATCCCCGCCTGGGAGTTCACCATCATCCCTTACAACGGCCAGAAGCACCAGAGCGACATCACCGAC
ATCGTGTCCAGCCTGCAGCTGCAGTTCGAGAGCAGCGAGGAGGCCGACAAGGGCAACAGCCACAGCAAGA
AGATGCTGAAGGCCCTGCTGTCCGAGGGCGAGAGCATCTGGGAGATCACCGAGAAGATCCTGAACAGCTT
CGAGTACACCAGCAGGTTCACCAAGACCAAGACCCTGTACCAGTTCCTGTTCCTGGCCACATTCATCAAC
TGCGGCAGGTTCAGCGACATCAAGAACGTGGACCCCAAGAGCTTCAAGCTGGTGCAGAACAAGTACCTGG
GCGTGATCATTCAGTGCCTGGTGACCGAGACTAAGACAAGCGTGTCCAGGTAAGTTTCTGCTTCTACCTT
TGATATATATATAATAATTATCATTAATTAGTAGTAATATAATATTTCAAATATTTTTTTCAAAATAAAA
GAATGTAGTATATAGCAATTGCTTTTCTGTAGTTTATAAGTGTGTATATTTTAATTTATAACTTTTCTAA
TATATGACCAAAATTTGTTGATGTGCAGGCACATCTACTTTTTCAGCGCCAGAGGCAGGATCGACCCCCT
GGTGTACCTGGACGAGTTCCTGAGGAACAGCGAGCCCGTGCTGAAGAGAGTGAACAGGACCGGCAACAGC
AGCAGCAACAAGCAGGAGTACCAGCTGCTGAAGGACAACCTGGTGCGCAGCTACAACAAGGCCCTGAAGA
AGAACGCCCCCTACCCCATCTTCGCTATCAAGAACGGCCCTAAGAGCCACATCGGCAGGCACCTGATGAC
CAGCTTTCTGAGCATGAAGGGCCTGACCGAGCTGACAAACGTGGTGGGCAACTGGAGCGACAAGAGGGCC
TCCGCCGTGGCCAGGACCACCTACACCCACCAGATCACCGCCATCCCCGACCACTACTTCGCCCTGGTGT
CCAGGTACTACGCCTACGACCCCATCAGCAAGGAGATGATCGCCCTGAAGGACGAGACTAACCCCATCGA
GGAGTGGCAGCACATCGAGCAGCTGAAGGGCAGCGCCGAGGGCAGCATCAGATACCCCGCCTGGAACGGC
ATCATCAGCCAGGAGGTGCTGGACTACCTGAGCAGCTACATCAACAGGCGGATCTGAGCTTCTCTAGCTA
GAGTCGATCGACAAGCTCGAGTTTCTCCATAATAATGTGTGAGTAGTTCCCAGATAAGGGAATTAGGGTT
CCTATAGGGTTTCGCTCATGTGTTGAGCATATAAGAAACCCTTAGTATGTATTTGTATTTGTAAAATACT
TCTATCAATAAAATTTCTAATTCCTAAAACCAAAATCCAGTACTAAAATCCAGATCGCTTTACGAGGATG
CACATGTGACCGAGGGACACGAAGTGATCCGTTTAAACTATCAGTGTTTGACAGGATATATTGGCGGGTA
AACCTAAGAGAAAAGAGCGTTTATTAGAATAATCGGATATTTAAAAGGGCGTGAAAAGGTTTATCCGTTC
GTCCATTTGTATGTGCCAGCCGCCTTTGCGACGCTCACCGGGCTGGTTGCCCTCGCCGCTGGGCTGGCGG
CCGTCTATGGCCCTGCAAACGCGCCAGAAACGCCGTCGAAGCCGTGTGCGAGACACCGCGGCCGCCGGCG
TTGTGGATACCTCGCGGAAAACTTGGCCCTCACTGACAGATGAGGGGCGGACGTTGACACTTGAGGGGCC
GACTCACCCGGCGCGGCGTTGACAGATGAGGGGCAGGCTCGATTTCGGCCGGCGACGTGGAGCTGGCCAG
CCTCGCAAATCGGCGAAAACGCCTGATTTTACGCGAGTTTCCCACAGATGATGTGGACAAGCCTGGGGAT
AAGTGCCCTGCGGTATTGACACTTGAGGGGCGCGACTACTGACAGATGAGGGGCGCGATCCTTGACACTT
GAGGGGCAGAGTGCTGACAGATGAGGGGCGCACCTATTGACATTTGAGGGGCTGTCCACAGGCAGAAAAT
CCAGCATTTGCAAGGGTTTCCGCCCGTTTTTCGGCCACCGCTAACCTGTCTTTTAACCTGCTTTTAAACC
AATATTTATAAACCTTGTTTTTAACCAGGGCTGCGCCCTGTGCGCGTGACCGCGCACGCCGAAGGGGGGT
GCCCCCCCTTCTCGAACCCTCCCGGCCCGCTAACGCGGGCCTCCCATCCCCCCAGGGGCTGCGCCCCTCG
GCCGCGAACGGCCTCACCCCAAAAATGGCAGCGCTGGCCAATTCCCGAGTGCGCGGAACCCCTATTTGTT
TATTTTTCTAAATACATTCAAATATGTATCCGCTCATGAGACAATAACCCTGATAAATGCTTCAATAATA
TTGAAAAAGGAAGAGTATGGCTAAAATGAGAATATCACCGGAATTGAAAAAACTGATCGAAAAATACCGC
TGCGTAAAAGATACGGAAGGAATGTCTCCTGCTAAGGTATATAAGCTGGTGGGAGAAAATGAAAACCTAT
ATTTAAAAATGACGGACAGCCGGTATAAAGGGACCACCTATGATGTGGAACGGGAAAAGGACATGATGCT
ATGGCTGGAAGGAAAGCTGCCTGTTCCAAAGGTCCTGCACTTTGAACGGCATGATGGCTGGAGCAATCTG
CTCATGAGTGAGGCCGATGGCGTCCTTTGCTCGGAAGAGTATGAAGATGAACAAAGCCCTGAAAAGATTA
TCGAGCTGTATGCGGAGTGCATCAGGCTCTTTCACTCCATCGACATATCGGATTGTCCCTATACGAATAG
CTTAGACAGCCGCTTAGCCGAATTGGATTACTTACTGAATAACGATCTGGCCGATGTGGATTGCGAAAAC
TGGGAAGAGGACACTCCATTTAAAGATCCGCGCGAGCTGTATGATTTTTTAAAGACGGAAAAGCCCGAAG
AGGAACTTGTCTTTTCCCACGGCGACCTGGGAGACAGCAACATCTTTGTGAAAGATGGCAAAGTAAGTGG
CTTTATTGATCTTGGGAGAAGCGGCAGGGCGGACAAGTGGTATGACATTGCCTTCTGCGTCCGGTCGCTC
AGGGAGGATATCGGGGAAGAACAGTATGTCGAGCTATTTTTTGACTTACTGGGGATCAAGCCTGATTGGG
AGAAAATAAAATATTATATTTTACTGGATGAATTGTTTTAGCTGTCAGACCAAGTTTACTCATATATACT
TTAGATTGATTTAAAACTTCATTTTTAATTTAAAAGGATCTAGGTGAAGATCCTTTTTGATAATCTCATG
ACCAAAATCCCTTAACGTGAGTTTTCGTTCCACTGAGCGTCAGACCCCGTAGAAAAGATCAAAGGATCTT
CTTGAGATCCTTTTTTTCTGCGCGTAATCTGCTGCTTGCAAACAAAAAAACCACCGCTACCAGCGGTGGT
TTGTTTGCCGGATCAAGAGCTACCAACTCTTTTTCCGAAGGTAACTGGCTTCAGCAGAGCGCAGATACCA
AATACTGTTCTTCTAGTGTAGCCGTAGTTAGGCCACCACTTCAAGAACTCTGTAGCACCGCCTACATACC
TCGCTCTGCTAATCCTGTTACCAGTGGCTGCTGCCAGTGGCGATAAGTCGTGTCTTACCGGGTTGGACTC
AAGACGATAGTTACCGGATAAGGCGCAGCGGTCGGGCTGAACGGGGGGTTCGTGCACACAGCCCAGCTTG
GAGCGAACGACCTACACCGAACTGAGATACCTACAGCGTGAGCTATGAGAAAGCGCCACGCTTCCCGAAG
GGAGAAAGGCGGACAGGTATCCGGTAAGCGGCAGGGTCGGAACAGGAGAGCGCACGAGGGAGCTTCCAGG
GGGAAACGCCTGGTATCTTTATAGTCCTGTCGGGTTTCGCCACCTCTGACTTGAGCGTCGATTTTTGTGA
TGCTCGTCAGGGGGGCGGAGCCTATGGAAAAACGCCAGCAACGCGGCCTTTTTACGGTTCCTGGCAGATC
CTAGATGTGGCGCAACGATGCCGGCGACAAGCAGGAGCGCACCGACTTCTTCCGCATCAAGTGTTTTGGC
TCTCAGGCCGAGGCCCACGGCAAGTATTTGGGCAAGGGGTCGCTGGTATTCGTGCAGGGCAAGATTCGGA
ATACCAAGTACGAGAAGGACGGCCAGACGGTCTACGGGACCGACTTCATTGCCGATAAGGTGGATTATCT
GGACACCAAGGCACCAGGCGGGTCAAATCAGGAATAAGGGCACATTGCCCCGGCGTGAGTCGGGGCAATC
CCGCAAGGAGGGTGAATGAATCGGACGTTTGACCGGAAGGCATACAGGCAAGAACTGATCGACGCGGGGT
TTTCCGCCGAGGATGCCGAAACCATCGCAAGCCGCACCGTCATGCGTGCGCCCCGCGAAACCTTCCAGTC
CGTCGGCTCGATGGTCCAGCAAGCTACGGCCAAGATCGAGCGCGACAGCGTGCAACTGGCTCCCCCTGCC
CTGCCCGCGCCATCGGCCGCCGTGGAGCGTTCGCGTCGTCTTGAACAGGAGGCGGCAGGTTTGGCGAAGT
CGATGACCATCGACACGCGAGGAACTATGACGACCAAGAAGCGAAAAACCGCCGGCGAGGACCTGGCAAA
ACAGGTCAGCGAGGCCAAGCAGGCCGCGTTGCTGAAACACACGAAGCAGCAGATCAAGGAAATGCAGCTT
TCCTTGTTCGATATTGCGCCGTGGCCGGACACGATGCGAGCGATGCCAAACGACACGGCCCGCTCTGCCC
TGTTCACCACGCGCAACAAGAAAATCCCGCGCGAGGCGCTGCAAAACAAGGTCATTTTCCACGTCAACAA
GGACGTGAAGATCACCTACACCGGCGTCGAGCTGCGGGCCGACGATGACGAACTGGTGTGGCAGCAGGTG
TTGGAGTACGCGAAGCGCACCCCTATCGGCGAGCCGATCACCTTCACGTTCTACGAGCTTTGCCAGGACC
TGGGCTGGTCGATCAATGGCCGGTATTACACGAAGGCCGAGGAATGCCTGTCGCGCCTACAGGCGACGGC
GATGGGCTTCACGTCCGACCGCGTTGGGCACCTGGAATCGGTGTCGCTGCTGCACCGCTTCCGCGTCCTG
GACCGTGGCAAGAAAACGTCCCGTTGCCAGGTCCTGATCGACGAGGAAATCGTCGTGCTGTTTGCTGGCG
ACCACTACACGAAATTCATATGGGAGAAGTACCGCAAGCTGTCGCCGACGGCCCGACGGATGTTCGACTA
TTTCAGCTCGCACCGGGAGCCGTACCCGCTCAAGCTGGAAACCTTCCGCCTCATGTGCGGATCGGATTCC
ACCCGCGTGAAGAAGTGGCGCGAGCAGGTCGGCGAAGCCTGCGAAGAGTTGCGAGGCAGCGGCCTGGTGG
AACACGCCTGGGTCAATGATGACCTGGTGCATTGCAAACGCTAGGGCCTTGTGGGGTCAGTTCCGGCTGG
GGGTTCAGCAGCCCCTGCTCGGATCTGTTGGACCGGACAGTAGTCATGGTTGATGGGCTGCCTGTATCGA
GTGGTGATTTTGTGCCGAGCTGCCGGTCGGGGAGCTGTTGGCTGGCTGGTGGCAGGATATATTGTGGTGT
AAACAAATTGACGCTTAGACAACTTAATAACACATTGCGGACGTTTTTAATGTACTGGGGTTGAACACTC
T
